Addgene plasmid #123221: pLVpuro-CMV-N-mCherry
Purpose: (Empty Backbone) N-terminal mCherry tag. Gateway destination vector for lentivirus production and stable transduction in mammalian cells.
Depositing lab: Robin Ketteler. Depositing organization: University College London. Publication: Redundancy of human ATG4 protease isoforms in autophagy and LC3/GABARAP processing revealed in cells. Agrotis A, Pengo N, Burden JJ, Ketteler R. Autophagy. 2019 Jan 21. doi: 10.1080/15548627.2019.1569925. PubMed 30661429.
Backbone
  Vector backbone: pLV-CMV-y/hNubI-tripleFLAG-linker-Gateway-PuroR
  Backbone size (bp): 9000
  Modifications to backbone: Replacement of region between NheI and BstBI sites with mCherry and gateway cassette.
  Vector type: Mammalian Expression, Lentiviral ; Gateway destination
  Promoter: CMV
  Selectable markers: Puromycin
  Tag / fusion protein: mCherry (N terminal on backbone)
Growth in bacteria
  Bacterial resistance: Chloramphenicol and Ampicillin, 25 & 100 μg/mL
  Growth temperature: 37°C
  Growth strain: ccdB Survival
  Growth instructions: Chloramphenicol selection prevents recombination of unmodified backbone. However, expression clones generated using this construct are prone to recombination, and must be grown using a recombination deficient strain.
  Copy number: High Copy
Gene/Insert
  Cloning method: Gateway Cloning
  Sequencing primers: 5′ CMVF_pCDNA3; 3′ cPPT-rev
Terms and licenses: Academic/Nonprofit Terms; Industry Terms: Not Available to Industry
How to cite: pLVpuro-CMV-N-mCherry was a gift from Robin Ketteler (Addgene plasmid # 123221 ; http://n2t.net/addgene:123221 ; RRID:Addgene_123221)
