[The description below was written by a language model from this plasmid's Addgene catalogue record and pLannotate feature annotations shown in this document.]
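Description:
pLVpuro-CMV-N-mCherry is an empty third-generation-style, self-inactivating HIV-1 lentiviral transfer vector configured as a Gateway destination plasmid for producing lentivirus and stably transducing mammalian cells with N-terminally mCherry-tagged proteins. It was derived from a pLV-CMV Gateway PuroR backbone by replacing the region between the NheI and BstBI sites with mCherry and a Gateway cassette. In bacteria it replicates from a high-copy ColE1/pUC origin and carries AmpR, along with an f1 ori. Because the cassette contains ccdB, the unmodified backbone is maintained in a ccdB-tolerant strain under combined ampicillin and chloramphenicol selection. The record notes that expression clones derived from it are prone to recombination.

In the full-sequence annotation, an RSV promoter drives a truncated 5' LTR, followed by the Ψ packaging signal, a gag fragment and the RRE for Rev-dependent export of the genomic RNA. Inside the provirus, a CMV enhancer/promoter drives mCherry, which is followed directly by attR1, CmR, ccdB and attR2. An LR reaction with an entry clone swaps out the CmR/ccdB counter-selection cassette and places the gene of interest downstream of mCherry as a fusion. A cPPT/CTS element lies after the cassette, followed by an hPGK promoter driving PuroR for puromycin selection of transduced cells, then the ΔU3 3' LTR and an SV40 poly(A) signal. A U6 promoter fragment also sits upstream of CMV, apparently a backbone remnant.

The second feature table (an MESV-based retroviral construct with KMT2A–MLLT3 fragments, IRES2 and DsRed-Express2) does not match the catalogue description and appears to belong to a different plasmid.
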