Features (pLannotate 1.2.2; 37 found; start..end, strand, type, name):
     23..611     +  rep_origin     ori: high-copy-number ColE1/pMB1/pBR322/pUC origin of replication
    794..886     +  CDS            lacI (fragment): lac repressor; lacI; The lac repressor binds to the lac operator to inhibit transcription in E. coli. This inhibition can be relieved by adding lactose or isopropyl-β-D-thiogalactopyranoside (IPTG).
    899..920     +  protein_bind   CAP binding site: CAP binding activates transcription in the presence of cAMP. E. coli catabolite activator protein
    935..965     +  promoter       lac promoter: promoter for the E. coli lac operon
    973..989     +  protein_bind   lac operator: The lac repressor binds to the lac operator to inhibit transcription in E. coli. This inhibition can be relieved by adding lactose or isopropyl-β-D-thiogalactopyranoside (IPTG). lac repressor encoded by lacI
   1034..1052    +  promoter       T3 promoter: promoter for bacteriophage T3 RNA polymerase
   1080..1306    +  promoter       RSV promoter: Rous sarcoma virus enhancer/promoter
   1307..1487    +  LTR            5' LTR (truncated): truncated 5' long terminal repeat (LTR) from HIV-1
   1534..1659    +  misc_feature   HIV-1 Ψ: packaging signal of human immunodeficiency virus type 1
   1643..2006    +  CDS            HIV-1 gag (fragment): gag protein from human immunodeficiency virus 1; gag
   2152..2385    +  misc_feature   RRE: The Rev response element (RRE) of HIV-1 allows for Rev-dependent mRNA export from the nucleus to the cytoplasm.
   2762..2862    +  CDS            Rev (fragment): human immunodeficiency virus 1 (HIV-1) Rev protein; rev; enhances nuclear export of unspliced and incompletely spliced viral mRNAs
   2912..3095    +  promoter       U6 promoter (fragment): RNA polymerase III promoter for human U6 snRNA
   3086..3220    +  enhancer       CMV enhancer (fragment): human cytomegalovirus immediate early enhancer; contains an 18-bp deletion relative to the standard CMV enhancer
   3221..3424    +  promoter       CMV promoter: human cytomegalovirus (CMV) immediate early promoter
   3420..3453    +  LTR            5' LTR (truncated) (fragment): truncated 5' long terminal repeat (LTR) from HIV-1
   3469..3487    +  promoter       T7 promoter: promoter for bacteriophage T7 RNA polymerase
   3530..4237    +  CDS            mCherry: mCherry is a basic (constitutively fluorescent) red fluorescent protein published in 2004, derived from Discosoma sp.. It is reported to be a very rapidly-maturing monomer with low acid sensitivity.
   4259..4383    +  protein_bind   attR1: mutant version of attR; recombination site for the Gateway® LR reaction LR Clonase™
   4408..4438    +  promoter       lac UV5 promoter: E. coli lac promoter with an "up" mutation
   4462..4491    +  promoter       cat promoter (fragment): promoter of the E. coli cat gene encoding chloramphenicol acetyltransferase
   4492..5151    +  CDS            CmR: chloramphenicol acetyltransferase; cat; confers resistance to chloramphenicol
   5309..5467    +  CDS            ccdA (fragment): CCDA_ECO57 - Also known as H, letA. Experimental evidence at protein level: Swiss-Prot protein existence level 1. Antitoxin component of a type II toxin-antitoxin (TA) system which inhibits the post-segregational killing (PSK) of plasmid-free cells, also referred to as a plasmid addiction system. Binds to and blocks the activity of CcdB; will also remove bound CcdB protein from the CcdB-GyrA complex by forming a CcdA-CcdB complex, a process termed rejuvenation. Functions as a transcriptional corepressor for the ccdAB operon, repression also requires CcdB (By similarity). From Escherichia coli
   5472..5774    +  CDS            ccdB: CCDB_ECOLI - Also known as G, letB, letD. Experimental evidence at protein level: Swiss-Prot protein existence level 1. Toxic component of a type II toxin-antitoxin (TA) system, functioning in plasmid maintainence. Responsible for the post- segregational killing (PSK) of plasmid-free cells, also referred to as a plasmid addiction system. Half-life of over 2 hours. Cell killing by CcdB is accompanied by filamentation, defects in chromosome and plasmid segregation, defects in cell division, formation of anucleate cells, decreased DNA synthesis and plasmid loss. Interferes with the activity of DN
   5818..5942    -  protein_bind   attR2: mutant version of attR; recombination site for the Gateway® LR reaction LR Clonase™
   5991..6108    +  misc_feature   cPPT/CTS: central polypurine tract and central termination sequence of HIV-1
   6157..6667    +  promoter       hPGK promoter: human phosphoglycerate kinase 1 promoter
   6689..7288    +  CDS            PuroR: puromycin N-acetyltransferase; pac from Streptomyces alboniger; confers resistance to puromycin
   7331..7414    +  CDS            nef (fragment): NEF_HV1Z2 - Experimental evidence at protein level: Swiss-Prot protein existence level 1. Extracellular Nef protein targets CD4(+) T-lymphocytes for apoptosis by interacting with CXCR4 surface receptors. From Human immunodeficiency virus type 1 group M subtype D (isolate Z2/CDC-Z34) (HIV-1).
   7416..7649    +  LTR            3' LTR (ΔU3): self-inactivating 3' long terminal repeat (LTR) from HIV-1
   7721..7842    +  polyA_signal   SV40 poly(A) signal: SV40 polyadenylation signal
   7882..8017    +  rep_origin     SV40 ori: SV40 origin of replication
   8038..8056    -  promoter       T7 promoter: promoter for bacteriophage T7 RNA polymerase
   8064..8219    +  CDS            lacZα (fragment): LacZα fragment of β-galactosidase; lacZ fragment
   8224..8652    +  rep_origin     f1 ori (sequence partly withheld): f1 bacteriophage origin of replication; arrow indicates direction of (+) strand synthesis
   8705..8809    +  promoter       AmpR promoter: bla
   8810..9670    +  CDS            AmpR: β-lactamase; bla; confers resistance to ampicillin, carbenicillin, and related antibiotics
>Addgene plasmid #123221 | pLVpuro-CMV-N-mCherry | addgene full sequence | sequence record 433910 | Addgene NGS Result
TAGAAAAGATCAAAGGATCTTCTTGAGATCCTTTTTTTCTGCGCGTAATCTGCTGCTTGCAAACAAAAAA
ACCACCGCTACCAGCGGTGGTTTGTTTGCCGGATCAAGAGCTACCAACTCTTTTTCCGAAGGTAACTGGC
TTCAGCAGAGCGCAGATACCAAATACTGTTCTTCTAGTGTAGCCGTAGTTAGGCCACCACTTCAAGAACT
CTGTAGCACCGCCTACATACCTCGCTCTGCTAATCCTGTTACCAGTGGCTGCTGCCAGTGGCGATAAGTC
GTGTCTTACCGGGTTGGACTCAAGACGATAGTTACCGGATAAGGCGCAGCGGTCGGGCTGAACGGGGGGT
TCGTGCACACAGCCCAGCTTGGAGCGAACGACCTACACCGAACTGAGATACCTACAGCGTGAGCTATGAG
AAAGCGCCACGCTTCCCGAAGGGAGAAAGGCGGACAGGTATCCGGTAAGCGGCAGGGTCGGAACAGGAGA
GCGCACGAGGGAGCTTCCAGGGGGAAACGCCTGGTATCTTTATAGTCCTGTCGGGTTTCGCCACCTCTGA
CTTGAGCGTCGATTTTTGTGATGCTCGTCAGGGGGGCGGAGCCTATGGAAAAACGCCAGCAACGCGGCCT
TTTTACGGTTCCTGGCCTTTTGCTGGCCTTTTGCTCACATGTTCTTTCCTGCGTTATCCCCTGATTCTGT
GGATAACCGTATTACCGCCTTTGAGTGAGCTGATACCGCTCGCCGCAGCCGAACGACCGAGCGCAGCGAG
TCAGTGAGCGAGGAAGCGGAAGAGCGCCCAATACGCAAACCGCCTCTCCCCGCGCGTTGGCCGATTCATT
AATGCAGCTGGCACGACAGGTTTCCCGACTGGAAAGCGGGCAGTGAGCGCAACGCAATTAATGTGAGTTA
GCTCACTCATTAGGCACCCCAGGCTTTACACTTTATGCTTCCGGCTCGTATGTTGTGTGGAATTGTGAGC
GGATAACAATTTCACACAGGAAACAGCTATGACCATGATTACGCCAAGCGCGCAATTAACCCTCACTAAA
GGGAACAAAAGCTGGAGCTGCAAGCTTAATGTAGTCTTATGCAATACTCTTGTAGTCTTGCAACATGGTA
ACGATGAGTTAGCAACATGCCTTACAAGGAGAGAAAAAGCACCGTGCATGCCGATTGGTGGAAGTAAGGT
GGTACGATCGTGCCTTATTAGGAAGGCAACAGACGGGTCTGACATGGATTGGACGAACCACTGAATTGCC
GCATTGCAGAGATATTGTATTTAAGTGCCTAGCTCGATACATAAACGGGTCTCTCTGGTTAGACCAGATC
TGAGCCTGGGAGCTCTCTGGCTAACTAGGGAACCCACTGCTTAAGCCTCAATAAAGCTTGCCTTGAGTGC
TTCAAGTAGTGTGTGCCCGTCTGTTGTGTGACTCTGGTAACTAGAGATCCCTCAGACCCTTTTAGTCAGT
GTGGAAAATCTCTAGCAGTGGCGCCCGAACAGGGACTTGAAAGCGAAAGGGAAACCAGAGGAGCTCTCTC
GACGCAGGACTCGGCTTGCTGAAGCGCGCACGGCAAGAGGCGAGGGGCGGCGACTGGTGAGTACGCCAAA
AATTTTGACTAGCGGAGGCTAGAAGGAGAGAGATGGGTGCGAGAGCGTCAGTATTAAGCGGGGGAGAATT
AGATCGCGATGGGAAAAAATTCGGTTAAGGCCAGGGGGAAAGAAAAAATATAAATTAAAACATATAGTAT
GGGCAAGCAGGGAGCTAGAACGATTCGCAGTTAATCCTGGCCTGTTAGAAACATCAGAAGGCTGTAGACA
AATACTGGGACAGCTACAACCATCCCTTCAGACAGGATCAGAAGAACTTAGATCATTATATAATACAGTA
GCAACCCTCTATTGTGTGCATCAAAGGATAGAGATAAAAGACACCAAGGAAGCTTTAGACAAGATAGAGG
AAGAGCAAAACAAAAGTAAGACCACCGCACAGCAAGCGGCCGCTGATCTTCAGACCTGGAGGAGGAGATA
TGAGGGACAATTGGAGAAGTGAATTATATAAATATAAAGTAGTAAAAATTGAACCATTAGGAGTAGCACC
CACCAAGGCAAAGAGAAGAGTGGTGCAGAGAGAAAAAAGAGCAGTGGGAATAGGAGCTTTGTTCCTTGGG
TTCTTGGGAGCAGCAGGAAGCACTATGGGCGCAGCGTCAATGACGCTGACGGTACAGGCCAGACAATTAT
TGTCTGGTATAGTGCAGCAGCAGAACAATTTGCTGAGGGCTATTGAGGCGCAACAGCATCTGTTGCAACT
CACAGTCTGGGGCATCAAGCAGCTCCAGGCAAGAATCCTGGCTGTGGAAAGATACCTAAAGGATCAACAG
CTCCTGGGGATTTGGGGTTGCTCTGGAAAACTCATTTGCACCACTGCTGTGCCTTGGAATGCTAGTTGGA
GTAATAAATCTCTGGAACAGATTTGGAATCACACGACCTGGATGGAGTGGGACAGAGAAATTAACAATTA
CACAAGCTTAATACACTCCTTAATTGAAGAATCGCAAAACCAGCAAGAAAAGAATGAACAAGAATTATTG
GAATTAGATAAATGGGCAAGTTTGTGGAATTGGTTTAACATAACAAATTGGCTGTGGTATATAAAATTAT
TCATAATGATAGTAGGAGGCTTGGTAGGTTTAAGAATAGTTTTTGCTGTACTTTCTATAGTGAATAGAGT
TAGGCAGGGATATTCACCATTATCGTTTCAGACCCACCTCCCAACCCCGAGGGGACCCGACAGGCCCGAA
GGAATAGAAGAAGAAGGTGGAGAGAGAGACAGAGACAGATCCATTCGATTAGTGAACGGATCTCGACGGT
ATCGATCACGAGACTAGCCTCGAGCGGCCGCCCCCTTCACCGAGGGCCTATTTCCCATGATTCCTTCATA
TTTGCATATACGATACAAGGCTGTTAGAGAGATAATTGGAATTAATTTGACTGTAAACACAAAGATATTA
GTACAAAATACGTGACGTAGAAAGTAATAATTTCTTGGGTAGTTTGCAGTTTTAAAATTATGTTTTAAAA
TGGACTATCATATGCCAAGTACGCCCCCTATTGACGTCAATGACGGTAAATGGCCCGCCTGGCATTATGC
CCAGTACATGACCTTATGGGACTTTCCTACTTGGCAGTACATCTACGTATTAGTCATCGCTATTACCATG
GTGATGCGGTTTTGGCAGTACATCAATGGGCGTGGATAGCGGTTTGACTCACGGGGATTTCCAAGTCTCC
ACCCCATTGACGTCAATGGGAGTTTGTTTTGGCACCAAAATCAACGGGACTTTCCAAAATGTCGTAACAA
CTCCGCCCCATTGACGCAAATGGGCGGTAGGCGTGTACGGTGGGAGGTCTATATAAGCAGAGCTCTCTGG
CTAACTAGAGAACCCACTGCTTACTGGCTTATCGAAATTAATACGACTCACTATAGGGAGACCCAAGCTG
GCTAGCTTAATTAAGACTCTAGAGCCACCATGGTGAGCAAGGGCGAGGAGGATAACATGGCCATCATCAA
GGAGTTCATGCGCTTCAAGGTGCACATGGAGGGCTCCGTGAACGGCCACGAGTTCGAGATCGAGGGCGAG
GGCGAGGGCCGCCCCTACGAGGGCACCCAGACCGCCAAGCTGAAGGTGACCAAGGGTGGCCCCCTGCCCT
TCGCCTGGGACATCCTGTCCCCTCAGTTCATGTACGGCTCCAAGGCCTACGTGAAGCACCCCGCCGACAT
CCCCGACTACTTGAAGCTGTCCTTCCCCGAGGGCTTCAAGTGGGAGCGCGTGATGAACTTCGAGGACGGC
GGCGTGGTGACCGTGACCCAGGACTCCTCCCTGCAGGACGGCGAGTTCATCTACAAGGTGAAGCTGCGCG
GCACCAACTTCCCCTCCGACGGCCCCGTAATGCAGAAGAAGACCATGGGCTGGGAGGCCTCCTCCGAGCG
GATGTACCCCGAGGACGGCGCCCTGAAGGGCGAGATCAAGCAGAGGCTGAAGCTGAAGGACGGCGGCCAC
TACGACGCTGAGGTCAAGACCACCTACAAGGCCAAGAAGCCCGTGCAGCTGCCCGGCGCCTACAACGTCA
ACATCAAGTTGGACATCACCTCCCACAACGAGGACTACACCATCGTGGAACAGTACGAACGCGCCGAGGG
CCGCCACTCCACCGGCGGCATGGACGAGCTCTACAAAAGCGGTTCCGGACCGGATCAAACAAGTTTGTAC
AAAAAAGCTGAACGAGAAACGTAAAATGATATAAATATCAATATATTAAATTAGATTTTGCATAAAAAAC
AGACTACATAATACTGTAAAACACAACATATCCAGTCACTATGGCGGCCGCATTAGGCACCCCAGGCTTT
ACACTTTATGCTTCCGGCTCGTATAATGTGTGGATTTTGAGTTAGGATCCGTCGAGATTTTCAGGAGCTA
AGGAAGCTAAAATGGAGAAAAAAATCACTGGATATACCACCGTTGATATATCCCAATGGCATCGTAAAGA
ACATTTTGAGGCATTTCAGTCAGTTGCTCAATGTACCTATAACCAGACCGTTCAGCTGGATATTACGGCC
TTTTTAAAGACCGTAAAGAAAAATAAGCACAAGTTTTATCCGGCCTTTATTCACATTCTTGCCCGCCTGA
TGAATGCTCATCCGGAATTCCGTATGGCAATGAAAGACGGTGAGCTGGTGATATGGGATAGTGTTCACCC
TTGTTACACCGTTTTCCATGAGCAAACTGAAACGTTTTCATCGCTCTGGAGTGAATACCACGACGATTTC
CGGCAGTTTCTACACATATATTCGCAAGATGTGGCGTGTTACGGTGAAAACCTGGCCTATTTCCCTAAAG
GGTTTATTGAGAATATGTTTTTCGTCTCAGCCAATCCCTGGGTGAGTTTCACCAGTTTTGATTTAAACGT
GGCCAATATGGACAACTTCTTCGCCCCCGTTTTCACCATGGGCAAATATTATACGCAAGGCGACAAGGTG
CTGATGCCGCTGGCGATTCAGGTTCATCATGCCGTTTGTGATGGCTTCCATGTCGGCAGAATGCTTAATG
AATTACAACAGTACTGCGATGAGTGGCAGGGCGGGGCGTAAACGCGTGGATCCGGCTTACTAAAAGCCAG
ATAACAGTATGCGTATTTGCGCGCTCGCGAACCGGTGTATACCCGAAGTATGTCAAAAAGAGGTATGCTA
TGAAGCAGCGTATTACAGTGACAGTTGACAGCGACAGCTATCAGTTGCTCAAGGCATATATGATGTCAAT
ATCTCCGGTCTGGTAAGCACAACCATGCAGAATGAAGCCCGTCGTCTGCGTGCCGAACGCTGGAAAGCGG
AAAATCAGGAAGGGATGGCTGAGGTCGCCCGGTTTATTGAAATGAACGGCTCTTTTGCTGACGAGAACAG
GGGCTGGTGAAATGCAGTTTAAGGTTTACACCTATAAAAGAGAGAGCCGTTATCGTCTGTTTGTGGATGT
ACAGAGTGATATTATTGACACGCCCGGGCGACGGATGGTGATCCCCCTGGCCAGTGCACGTCTGCTGTCA
GATAAAGTCTCCCGTGAACTTTACCCGGTGGTGCATATCGGGGATGAAAGCTGGCGCATGATGACCACCG
ATATGGCCAGTGTGCCGGTCTCCGTTATCGGGGAAGAAGTGGCTGATCTCAGCCACCGCGAAAATGACAT
CAAAAACGCCATTAACCTGATGTTCTGGGGAATATAAATGTCAGGCTCCCTTATACACAGCCAGTCTGCA
GGTCGACCATAGTGACTGGATATGTTGTGTTTTACAGTATTATGTAGTCTGTTTTTTATGCAAAATCTAA
TTTAATATATTGATATTTATATCATTTTACGTTTCTCGTTCAGCTTTCTTGTACAAAGTGGTGTGATTCG
AATTCTCGACCTCGAGACAAATGGCAGTATTCATCCACAATTTTAAAAGAAAAGGGGGGATTGGGGGGTA
CAGTGCAGGGGAAAGAATAGTAGACATAATAGCAACAGACATACAAACTAAAGAATTACAAAAACAAATT
ACAAAAATTCAAAATTTTCGGGTTTATTACAGGGACAGCAGAGATCCACTTTGGCCGCGGCTCGAGGGGG
TTGGGGTTGCGCCTTTTCCAAGGCAGCCCTGGGTTTGCGCAGGGACGCGGCTGCTCTGGGCGTGGTTCCG
GGAAACGCAGCGGCGCCGACCCTGGGTCTCGCACATTCTTCACGTCCGTTCGCAGCGTCACCCGGATCTT
CGCCGCTACCCTTGTGGGCCCCCCGGCGACGCTTCCTGCTCCGCCCCTAAGTCGGGAAGGTTCCTTGCGG
TTCGCGGCGTGCCGGACGTGACAAACGGAAGCCGCACGTCTCACTAGTACCCTCGCAGACGGACAGCGCC
AGGGAGCAATGGCAGCGCGCCGACCGCGATGGGCTGTGGCCAATAGCGGCTGCTCAGCAGGGCGCGCCGA
GAGCAGCGGCCGGGAAGGGGCGGTGCGGGAGGCGGGGTGTGGGGCGGTAGTGTGGGCCCTGTTCCTGCCC
GCGCGGTGTTCCGCATTCTGCAAGCCTCCGGAGCGCACGTCGGCAGTCGGCTCCCTCGTTGACCGAATCA
CCGACCTCTCTCCCCAGGGGGATCCACCGGAGCTTACCATGACCGAGTACAAGCCCACGGTGCGCCTCGC
CACCCGCGACGACGTCCCCAGGGCCGTACGCACCCTCGCCGCCGCGTTCGCCGACTACCCCGCCACGCGC
CACACCGTCGATCCGGACCGCCACATCGAGCGGGTCACCGAGCTGCAAGAACTCTTCCTCACGCGCGTCG
GGCTCGACATCGGCAAGGTGTGGGTCGCGGACGACGGCGCCGCGGTGGCGGTCTGGACCACGCCGGAGAG
CGTCGAAGCGGGGGCGGTGTTCGCCGAGATCGGCCCGCGCATGGCCGAGTTGAGCGGTTCCCGGCTGGCC
GCGCAGCAACAGATGGAAGGCCTCCTGGCGCCGCACCGGCCCAAGGAGCCCGCGTGGTTCCTGGCCACCG
TCGGCGTCTCGCCCGACCACCAGGGCAAGGGTCTGGGCAGCGCCGTCGTGCTCCCCGGAGTGGAGGCGGC
CGAGCGCGCCGGGGTGCCCGCCTTCCTGGAGACCTCCGCGCCCCGCAACCTCCCCTTCTACGAGCGGCTC
GGCTTCACCGTCACCGCCGACGTCGAGGTGCCCGAAGGACCGCGCACCTGGTGCATGACCCGCAAGCCCG
GTGCCTGACGCCCGCCCCACGACCCGCAGCGCCCGACCGAAAGGAGCGCACGACCCCATGCATCGGTACC
TTTAAGACCAATGACTTACAAGGCAGCTGTAGATCTTAGCCACTTTTTAAAAGAAAAGGGGGGACTGGAA
GGGCTAATTCACTCCCAACGAAGACAAGATCTGCTTTTTGCTTGTACTGGGTCTCTCTGGTTAGACCAGA
TCTGAGCCTGGGAGCTCTCTGGCTAACTAGGGAACCCACTGCTTAAGCCTCAATAAAGCTTGCCTTGAGT
GCTTCAAGTAGTGTGTGCCCGTCTGTTGTGTGACTCTGGTAACTAGAGATCCCTCAGACCCTTTTAGTCA
GTGTGGAAAATCTCTAGCAGTAGTAGTTCATGTCATCTTATTATTCAGTATTTATAACTTGCAAAGAAAT
GAATATCAGAGAGTGAGAGGAACTTGTTTATTGCAGCTTATAATGGTTACAAATAAAGCAATAGCATCAC
AAATTTCACAAATAAAGCATTTTTTTCACTGCATTCTAGTTGTGGTTTGTCCAAACTCATCAATGTATCT
TATCATGTCTGGCTCTAGCTATCCCGCCCCTAACTCCGCCCATCCCGCCCCTAACTCCGCCCAGTTCCGC
CCATTCTCCGCCCCATGGCTGACTAATTTTTTTTATTTATGCAGAGGCCGAGGCCGCCTCGGCCTCTGAG
CTATTCCAGAAGTAGTGAGGAGGCTTTTTTGGAGGCCTAGGGACGTACCCAATTCGCCCTATAGTGAGTC
GTATTACGCGCGCTCACTGGCCGTCGTTTTACAACGTCGTGACTGGGAAAACCCTGGCGTTACCCAACTT
AATCGCCTTGCAGCACATCCCCCTTTCGCCAGCTGGCGTAATAGCGAAGAGGCCCGCACCGATCGCCCTT
CCCAACAGTTGCGCAGCCTGAATGGCGAATGGG
[124 nt withheld, positions 8224-8347]
C
[91 nt withheld, positions 8349-8439]
A
[49 nt withheld, positions 8441-8489]
CCTTTGACGTTGGAGTCCACGTTCTTT
[37 nt withheld, positions 8517-8553]
ACCCTATCTCGGTCTATTCTTTTGATTTATAAGGGATTTTGCCGATTTCGGCCTATTGGTTAAAAAATGA
GCTGATTTAACAAAAATTTAACGCGAATTTTAACAAAATATTAACGCTTACAATTTAGGTGGCACTTTTC
GGGGAAATGTGCGCGGAACCCCTATTTGTTTATTTTTCTAAATACATTCAAATATGTATCCGCTCATGAG
ACAATAACCCTGATAAATGCTTCAATAATATTGAAAAAGGAAGAGTATGAGTATTCAACATTTCCGTGTC
GCCCTTATTCCCTTTTTTGCGGCATTTTGCCTTCCTGTTTTTGCTCACCCAGAAACGCTGGTGAAAGTAA
AAGATGCTGAAGATCAGTTGGGTGCACGAGTGGGTTACATCGAACTGGATCTCAACAGCGGTAAGATCCT
TGAGAGTTTTCGCCCCGAAGAACGTTTTCCAATGATGAGCACTTTTAAAGTTCTGCTATGTGGCGCGGTA
TTATCCCGTATTGACGCCGGGCAAGAGCAACTCGGTCGCCGCATACACTATTCTCAGAATGACTTGGTTG
AGTACTCACCAGTCACAGAAAAGCATCTTACGGATGGCATGACAGTAAGAGAATTATGCAGTGCTGCCAT
AACCATGAGTGATAACACTGCGGCCAACTTACTTCTGACAACGATCGGAGGACCGAAGGAGCTAACCGCT
TTTTTGCACAACATGGGGGATCATGTAACTCGCCTTGATCGTTGGGAACCGGAGCTGAATGAAGCCATAC
CAAACGACGAGCGTGACACCACGATGCCTGTAGCAATGGCAACAACGTTGCGCAAACTATTAACTGGCGA
ACTACTTACTCTAGCTTCCCGGCAACAATTAATAGACTGGATGGAGGCGGATAAAGTTGCAGGACCACTT
CTGCGCTCGGCCCTTCCGGCTGGCTGGTTTATTGCTGATAAATCTGGAGCCGGTGAGCGTGGGTCTCGCG
GTATCATTGCAGCACTGGGGCCAGATGGTAAGCCCTCCCGTATCGTAGTTATCTACACGACGGGGAGTCA
GGCAACTATGGATGAACGAAATAGACAGATCGCTGAGATAGGTGCCTCACTGATTAAGCATTGGTAACTG
TCAGACCAAGTTTACTCATATATACTTTAGATTGATTTAAAACTTCATTTTTAATTTAAAAGGATCTAGG
TGAAGATCCTTTTTGATAATCTCATGACCAAAATCCCTTAACGTGAGTTTTCGTTCCACTGAGCGTCAGA
CCCCG
