Features (pLannotate 1.2.2; 21 found; start..end, strand, type, name):
   1062..1082    -  CDS            FLAG (fragment): FLAG® epitope tag, followed by an enterokinase cleavage site
   1116..1532    -  CDS            gag (truncated): truncated Moloney murine leukemia virus (MMLV) gag gene lacking the start codon
   1599..1940    -  misc_feature   MESV Ψ: packaging signal of murine embryonic stem cell virus
   2004..2520    -  LTR            5' LTR: 5' long terminal repeat from murine embryonic stem cell virus
   2562..2660    -  CDS            env (fragment): murine leukemia virus gPr80 envelope polyprotein precursor; env; proteolytically cleaved into gp70SU and p15TM subunits
   2661..2862    +  CDS            TcR (fragment): tetracycline efflux protein; tet; confers resistance to tetracycline
   2862..3011    +  CDS            lacZα (fragment): LacZα fragment of β-galactosidase; lacZ fragment
   3017..3116    -  misc_feature   bom (fragment): basis of mobility region from pBR322
   3218..3253    -  CDS            rop (fragment): Rop protein, which maintains plasmids at low copy number; rop
   3348..3452    +  promoter       AmpR promoter: bla
   3453..4313    +  CDS            AmpR: β-lactamase; bla; confers resistance to ampicillin, carbenicillin, and related antibiotics
   4484..5072    +  rep_origin     ori: high-copy-number ColE1/pMB1/pBR322/pUC origin of replication
   5255..5347    +  CDS            lacI (fragment): lac repressor; lacI; The lac repressor binds to the lac operator to inhibit transcription in E. coli. This inhibition can be relieved by adding lactose or isopropyl-β-D-thiogalactopyranoside (IPTG).
   5360..5381    +  protein_bind   CAP binding site: CAP binding activates transcription in the presence of cAMP. E. coli catabolite activator protein
   5396..5426    +  promoter       lac promoter: promoter for the E. coli lac operon
   5430..5452    +  protein_bind   lac operator (fragment): The lac repressor binds to the lac operator to inhibit transcription in E. coli. This inhibition can be relieved by adding lactose or isopropyl-β-D-thiogalactopyranoside (IPTG). lac repressor encoded by lacI
   5612..6126    -  LTR            3' LTR: 3' long terminal repeat from murine embryonic stem cell virus
   6193..6870    -  CDS            DsRed-Express2: noncytotoxic tetrameric variant of DsRed fluorescent protein (Strack et al., 2008) mammalian codon-optimized
   6871..7446    -  misc_feature   IRES2: internal ribosome entry site (IRES) of the encephalomyocarditis virus (EMCV)
   7478..7747    -  CDS            MLLT3 (fragment): AF9_HUMAN - Also known as AF9 From Homo sapiens (Human).
   7757..1046    -  CDS            KMT2A (fragment) (across the origin): KMT2A_HUMAN - Also known as ALL1, CXXC7, HRX, HTRX, MLL, MLL1, TRX1. Experimental evidence at protein level: Swiss-Prot protein existence level 1. Histone methyltransferase that plays an essential role in early development and hematopoiesis (PubMed:15960975, PubMed:12453419, PubMed:15960975, PubMed:19556245, PubMed:19187761, PubMed:20677832, PubMed:21220120, PubMed:26886794). Catalytic subunit of the MLL1/MLL complex, a multiprotein complex that mediates both methylation of 'Lys- 4' of histone H3 (H3K4me) complex and acetylation of 'Lys-16' of histone H4 (H4K16ac) (PubMed:15960975, PubMed:1245
>Addgene plasmid #123221 | pLVpuro-CMV-N-mCherry Sequencing Result | analyzer sequence | sequence record 427402
CTGACAACTGTCTTATCTTCTTTTGTAAGTGGAGGTGTTCCTTCCTTGTCTTTCCGGACTTTCTGGGGCT
TTTCCAGTTCAGAATTAATGAGGAGACCCGAAGGGGTCTTTATCCTTTCTGTTGATGGAGGCCTTCCTCT
CCGTCGTACAATTTGTACCCCCTTCCTTCCTATTTGAAGCTTCCCTGTCTTAAACTTAGACTTGAGAGGA
GAGAGTTTACCTGCTCTTAATTTTTTAATCTTTGTGGCTTGCTGAAACGTAGCAGAAGGTGTCCTTTTAA
TTTTTTTCAGGCTATCTTCTTTGTTTCCCTTTGGTAACTCTGAAATGTCCTTTCCATGTGTTATTTTGAT
TTTTACTCCAGGGAAGGTGGGAGGTCTTCCTCTCTTCTTTTCTATACTTTTAGAATCTTTCTTCTTGATC
TTATCTCCAGATTTGGTCTCTGATTTATTTAGAGGGGAAAACACAGATGGATCTGAGAGGATAGCTGAAT
TTCGGTCAGAGCCACTTCTAGGTCTCCCACGAGGTTTTCGAGGACTAGTTTTAACTGAAGGAGACCTTGT
GGGACTTCGCACTCTGACTTCTTCATCTGAGCCAAAACCTAAGAATTGCTCATCCTCTCCGCTGCCGCCT
CCCCCGCCGCTCTCCCCAAACACGGCCCGGAACCGGCGCAGGTTGGTGCCGATGGCGGCCGAGACCTGCA
GCGCCGCGTCGAAGCCCGGGCCCACCCGGAGCAGGGCCGGCCCTGAAGAGGCTGAGGACGATGACGAAGA
CGAAGACGAGGCGGACGACGAGGAGGCTGCTGAGGCGGCGGCCGCTCCCCCTGGAACCCCAGCCCCGCTG
CTTCCCGCCGCCGCCGCCGCGGCCGCCACAGCCGGGGGGGAGGGGGGCGCCCCGGGGCCGCCACCGCCGA
CCGGGGGCCCGGGGGGAAGCAGCAGGGCCGGGACGCGTTGCCGCGGGGCGCCCCCTAGGCCCCGGCGCCC
CCCGCCGCCGCCGCCCCCGGTGGTCCCGGGTCGGGCGGGGAAGCGCCACCGACAGCTGTGCGCCATGTTC
GCGGAATTGCCCTTGTCATCGTCGTCCTTGTAGTCCATGGAATTAACCTCGAGAGATCTAATTCCGGCGC
CTAGAGAAGGAGTGAGGGCTGGATAAAGGGAGGATCGAGGCGGGGTCGAACGAGGAGGTTCAAGGGGGAG
AGACGGGGCGGATGGAGGAAGAGGAGGCGGAGGCTTAGGGTGTACAAAGGGCTTGACCCAGGGAGGGGGG
TCAAAAGCCAAGGCTTCCCAGGTCACGATGTAGGGGACCTGGTCTGGGTGTCCATGCGGGCCAGGTGAAA
AGACCTTGATCTTAACCTGGGTGATGAGGTCTCGGTTAAAGGTGCCGTCTCGCGGCCATCCGACGTTAAA
GGTTGGCCATTCTGCAGAGCAGAAGGTAACCCAACGTCTCTTCTTGACATCTACCGACTGGTTGTGAGCG
ATCCGCTCGACATCTTTCCAGTGACCTAAGGTCAAACTTAAGGGAGTGGTAACAGTCTGGCCCTAATTTT
CAGACAAATACAGAAACACAGTCAGACAGAGACAACACAGAACGATGCTGCAGCGCTGCAGCAGACAAGA
CGCGCGGCTTCGGTTCCAAACCGAAAGCAAAAATTCAGACGGAGGCGGGAACTGTTTTAGGTTCTCGTCT
CCTACCAGAACCACATATCCTGACGGGGTCGGATTCCACATCGACTCCCTTCCTCAGGTCGGGCCACAAA
AACGGCCCCCAAAGTCCCTGGGACGTCTCCCAGGGTTGCGGCCGGGTGTTCAGAACTCGTCAGTTCCACC
ACGGGTCCGCCAGATACAGAGCTAGTTAGCTAACTAGTACAGACGCAGGCGCAAACATTAGATGCCGGCA
CAAACACGCACAAAGACAGAGACAGACACGAAACGACCGCTGGCCAGCTTACCTCCCGGCGGGGGGGTCG
GTGGTCCCTGGGCAGGGGTCTCCAAATCTCGGTGGAACCTCCAAATGAAAGACCCCCGAGGTGGGCAGTC
AATCAATCTGAGGAGACCCTCCCAAGGATCAGCGAGTCCACGATTCGGATGCAAACAGCAAGAGGCTTTA
TTGGGAATACGGGTACCCGGGCGACGCAGTCTATCGGAGGACTGGCGCGCCGAGTGAGGGGTTGTGGGCT
CTTTTATTGAGCTCGGGGAGCAGAAGCGCGCGAACAGAAGCGAGAAGCGAACTGATTGGTTAGTTCAAAT
AAGGCACAGGGTCATTTCAGGTCCTTGGGGCACCCTGGAAACATCTGATGGTTCTCTAGAAACTGCTGAG
GGCGGGACCGCATCTGGGGACCATCTGTTCTTGGCCCTGAGCCGGGGCAGGAACTGCTTACCACAGATAT
CCTGTTTGGCCCATATTCTGCTGTCTCTCTGTTCCTAACCTTGATCTGAACTTCTCTATTCTCAGTTATG
TATTTTCCATGCCTTGCAAAATGGCGTTACTTAAGCTAGCTTGCCAAACCTACAGGTGGGGTCTTTCATT
CCCCCCTTTTTCTGGAGACTAAATAAAATCTTTTATTTTATCTATGGCTCGTACTCTATAGGCTTCAGCT
GGTGATATTGTTGAGTCAAAACTAGAGCCTGGACCACTGATATCCTGTCTTTAACAAATTGGACTAATCG
CCTCTACGCCGGACGCATCGTGGCCGGCATCACCGGCGCCACAGGTGCGGTTGCTGGCGCCTATATCGCC
GACATCACCGATGGGGAAGATCGGGCTCGCCACTTCGGGCTCATGAGCGCTTGTTTCGGCGTGGGTATGG
TGGCAGGCCCCGTGGCCGGGGGACTGTTGGGCGCCATCTCCTTGCATGCACCATTCCTTGCGCCGTCGTT
TTACAACGTCGTGACTGGGAAAACCCTGGCGTTACCCAACTTAATCGCCTTGCAGCACATCCCCCTTTCG
CCAGCTGGCGTAATAGCGAAGAGGCCCGCACCGATCGCCCTTCCCAACAGTTGCGCAGCCTGAATGGCGA
ATGGCGCCTGATGCGGTATTTTCTCCTTACGCATCTGTGCGGTATTTCACACCGCATATGGTGCACTCTC
AGTACAATCTGCTCTGATGCCGCATAGTTAAGCCAGCCCCGACACCCGCCAACACCCGCTGACGCGCCCT
GACGGGCTTGTCTGCTCCCGGCATCCGCTTACAGACAAGCTGTGACCGTCTCCGGGAGCTGCATGTGTCA
GAGGTTTTCACCGTCATCACCGAAACGCGCGAGACGAAAGGGCCTCGTGATACGCCTATTTTTATAGGTT
AATGTCATGATAATAATGGTTTCTTAGACGTCAGGTGGCACTTTTCGGGGAAATGTGCGCGGAACCCCTA
TTTGTTTATTTTTCTAAATACATTCAAATATGTATCCGCTCATGAGACAATAACCCTGATAAATGCTTCA
ATAATATTGAAAAAGGAAGAGTATGAGTATTCAACATTTCCGTGTCGCCCTTATTCCCTTTTTTGCGGCA
TTTTGCCTTCCTGTTTTTGCTCACCCAGAAACGCTGGTGAAAGTAAAAGATGCTGAAGATCAGTTGGGTG
CACGAGTGGGTTACATCGAACTGGATCTCAACAGCGGTAAGATCCTTGAGAGTTTTCGCCCCGAAGAACG
TTTTCCAATGATGAGCACTTTTAAAGTTCTGCTATGTGGCGCGGTATTATCCCGTATTGACGCCGGGCAA
GAGCAACTCGGTCGCCGCATACACTATTCTCAGAATGACTTGGTTGAGTACTCACCAGTCACAGAAAAGC
ATCTTACGGATGGCATGACAGTAAGAGAATTATGCAGTGCTGCCATAACCATGAGTGATAACACTGCGGC
CAACTTACTTCTGACAACGATCGGAGGACCGAAGGAGCTAACCGCTTTTTTGCACAACATGGGGGATCAT
GTAACTCGCCTTGATCGTTGGGAACCGGAGCTGAATGAAGCCATACCAAACGACGAGCGTGACACCACGA
TGCCTGTAGCAATGGCAACAACGTTGCGCAAACTATTAACTGGCGAACTACTTACTCTAGCTTCCCGGCA
ACAATTAATAGACTGGATGGAGGCGGATAAAGTTGCAGGACCACTTCTGCGCTCGGCCCTTCCGGCTGGC
TGGTTTATTGCTGATAAATCTGGAGCCGGTGAGCGTGGGTCTCGCGGTATCATTGCAGCACTGGGGCCAG
ATGGTAAGCCCTCCCGTATCGTAGTTATCTACACGACGGGGAGTCAGGCAACTATGGATGAACGAAATAG
ACAGATCGCTGAGATAGGTGCCTCACTGATTAAGCATTGGTAACTGTCAGACCAAGTTTACTCATATATA
CTTTAGATTGATTTAAAACTTCATTTTTAATTTAAAAGGATCTAGGTGAAGATCCTTTTTGATAATCTCA
TGACCAAAATCCCTTAACGTGAGTTTTCGTTCCACTGAGCGTCAGACCCCGTAGAAAAGATCAAAGGATC
TTCTTGAGATCCTTTTTTTCTGCGCGTAATCTGCTGCTTGCAAACAAAAAAACCACCGCTACCAGCGGTG
GTTTGTTTGCCGGATCAAGAGCTACCAACTCTTTTTCCGAAGGTAACTGGCTTCAGCAGAGCGCAGATAC
CAAATACTGTTCTTCTAGTGTAGCCGTAGTTAGGCCACCACTTCAAGAACTCTGTAGCACCGCCTACATA
CCTCGCTCTGCTAATCCTGTTACCAGTGGCTGCTGCCAGTGGCGATAAGTCGTGTCTTACCGGGTTGGAC
TCAAGACGATAGTTACCGGATAAGGCGCAGCGGTCGGGCTGAACGGGGGGTTCGTGCACACAGCCCAGCT
TGGAGCGAACGACCTACACCGAACTGAGATACCTACAGCGTGAGCTATGAGAAAGCGCCACGCTTCCCGA
AGGGAGAAAGGCGGACAGGTATCCGGTAAGCGGCAGGGTCGGAACAGGAGAGCGCACGAGGGAGCTTCCA
GGGGGAAACGCCTGGTATCTTTATAGTCCTGTCGGGTTTCGCCACCTCTGACTTGAGCGTCGATTTTTGT
GATGCTCGTCAGGGGGGCGGAGCCTATGGAAAAACGCCAGCAACGCGGCCTTTTTACGGTTCCTGGCCTT
TTGCTGGCCTTTTGCTCACATGTTCTTTCCTGCGTTATCCCCTGATTCTGTGGATAACCGTATTACCGCC
TTTGAGTGAGCTGATACCGCTCGCCGCAGCCGAACGACCGAGCGCAGCGAGTCAGTGAGCGAGGAAGCGG
AAGAGCGCCCAATACGCAAACCGCCTCTCCCCGCGCGTTGGCCGATTCATTAATGCAGCTGGCACGACAG
GTTTCCCGACTGGAAAGCGGGCAGTGAGCGCAACGCAATTAATGTGAGTTAGCTCACTCATTAGGCACCC
CAGGCTTTACACTTTATGCTTCCGGCTCGTATGTTGTGTGGAATTGTGAGCGGATAACAATTTCACAATT
CTCCCCAGCTCTTTCTGCGCTGTCCATAATGAACTATTTCAGGAGTATTGGAGTATGTGGATTCAAAACA
GTGGCTAATTGAGTCAGGATTACTTAATATTCGACTCCTACCCTCAGAATGTTGTTCTCCAACTTCAAGA
AACTGTTACCCATGAAAGACCCCCGCTGACGGGTAGTCAATCACTCAGAGGAGACCCTCCCAAGGAACAG
CGAGACCACAAGTCGGATGCAACTGCAAGAGGGTTTATTGGATACACGGGTACCCGGGCGACGCAGTCTA
TCGGAGGACTGGCGCGCCGAGTGAGGGGTTGTGGGCTCTTTTATTGAGCTCGGGGAGCAGAAGCGCGCGA
ACAGAAGCGAGAAGCGAACTGATTGGTTAGTTCAAATAAGGCACAGGGTCATTTCAGGTCCTTGGGGCAC
CCTGGAAACATCTGATGGTTCTCTAGAAACTGCTGAGGGCGGGACCGCATCTGGGGACCATCTGTTCTTG
GCCCTGAGCCGGGGCAGGAACTGCTTACCACAGATATCCTGTTTGGCCCATATTCTGCTGTCTCTCTGTT
CCTAACCTTGATCTGAACTTCTCTATTCTCAGTTATGTATTTTCCATGCCTTGCAAAATGGCGTTACTTA
AGCTAGCTTGCCAAACCTACAGGTGGGGTCTTTCATTCCCCCCTTTTTCTGGAGACTAAATAAAATCTTT
TATTTTATCGATAAGCTTGGCTGCAGGTCGACCTACTGGAACAGGTGGTGGCGGGCCTCGGCGCGCTCGT
ACTGCTCCACCACGGTGTAGTCCTCGTTGTGGGAGGTGATGTCCAGCTTGGAGTCCACGTAGTAGTAGCC
GGGCAGCTTCACGGGCTTCTTGGCCATGTAGATTGACTTGAACTCCACCAGGTAGTGGCCGCCGCCCTTC
AGCTTCAGCGCCTTGTGGATCTCGCCCTTCAGCACGCCGTCGCGGGGGTACAGGCGCTCGGTGGAGGGCT
CCCAGCCCAGAGTCTTCTTCTGCATTACGGGGCCGTCGGAGGGGAAGTTCACGCCGATGAACTTCACGTG
GTAGATGAAGGTGCCGTCCTGCAGGGAGGAGTCCTGGGTCACGGTCACCACGCCGCCGTCCTCGAAGTTC
ATCACGCGCTCCCACTTGAAGCCCTCGGGGAAGGACAGCTTCTTGTAGTCGGGGATGTCGGCGGGGTGCT
TCACGTACACCTTGGAGCCGTACTGGAACTGGGGGGACAGGATGTCCCAGGCGAAGGGCAGGGGGCCGCC
CTTGGTCACCTGCAGCTTGGCGGTCTGGGTGCCCTCGTAGGGCTTGCCCTCGCCCTCGCCCTCGATCTCG
AACTCGTGGCCGTTCACGGAGCCCTCCATGTGCACCTTGAAGCGCATGAAGGGCTTGATGACGTTCTCAG
TGCTATCCATGGTTGTGGCCATATTATCATCGTGTTTTTCAAAGGAAAACCACGTCCCCGTGGTTCGGGG
GGCCTAGACGTTTTTTTAACCTCGACTAAACACATGTAAAGCATGTGCACCGAGGCCCCAGATCAGATCC
CATACAATGGGGTACCTTCTGGGCATCCTTCAGCCCCTTGTTGAATACGCTTGAGGAGAGCCATTTGACT
CTTTCCACAACTATCCAACTCACAACGTGGCACTGGGGTTGTGCCGCCTTTGCAGGTGTATCTTATACAC
GTGGCTTTTGGCCGCAGAGGCACCTGTCGCCAGGTGGGGGGTTCCGCTGCCTGCAAAGGGTCGCTACAGA
CGTTGTTTGTCTTCAAGAAGCTTCCAGAGGAACTGCTTCCTTCACGACATTCAACAGACCTTGCATTCCT
TTGGCGAGAGGGGAAAGAGCCCTAGGAATGCTCGTCAAGAAGACAGGGCCAGGTTTCCGGGCCCTCACAT
TGCCAAAAGACGGCAATATGGTGGAAAATAACATATAGACAAACGCACACCGGCCTTATTCCAAGCGGCT
TCGGCCAGTAACGTTAGGGGGGGGGGGGGGGGGGGGGAATTCGTTAACCTCGAGTCAGGATGTTCCAGAT
GTTTCCAGGTAACTCTGTAGTTTACGGACTGTGGTTTTGTCCAGCGAGCAAAGATCAAAATCAAATGTTG
TGTTTGTGATATGAAAGTGTCCAGTTTCTTCTATAAGGTTCACGATCTGCTGCAGAATGTGTCTTTCTCT
CAATGTCATTAACCTTCTGTGAAGCTCTACCAGTTCATCTAGGTATGCCTTGTCACATTCACCATTCTTT
ATTTGCTTATCTGATTTGCTTTGCTTTATTGGACTTTTCACTTCAAGACACGTGTGTATACTTCGCGACC
CATCTGCTGGAATTTTTTGCTTAGAACTATTGCCATTGGAGAGAGTGCTGAGGATGTTCAAAGTGCCTGC
ATTCTCCTGCTTATTGACCGGAGGTGGTTTTTCCTTTTCTTTTGGTTTTTGTTTTACAGGGATACTTGGG
CGGGGAGCCACTTTTTTCTGTTTGCTCTGCTCTGGACCTGATTCTGGTGGTGGAGGCTGCTTTTTCTTGG
GCTCACTAGGAGTGGTTTTGGGAACTTCTTTTCTTGGCGGTCCTGTAGTAGGTGGCTGAGGCGGGATGAC
CAGTGCTGGCTGGGAGACCTGCTTGCTTGACTTCCTGGAAGCTGGAGTGGTGGCCTGTTTGGATTCAGGC
CCAGGGGCCGAGACATTCCCTTCTTCACTCTTTTCCTCGACGGGCTTTCGTGGAGGAGGCTCACTACTGC
TTTTCTTTGGGGCAGGATCCTCTCTTGCTGATGGGGTAGGTTTCTGACTAGAGTCCACCACGTTCTTCAC
AACACTGCTCTCTTTGCTGTCTTTCTTTTCACTGGTCTTAGACTTTTTCTCTTTCTTTTTCACAGCTTTA
GCTTGCTTCTGCAGGTAGGCTTTGGAAGGCATCCATTGTAGATTCTGACATTTTCTCATCTTGCAGCACT
GCTTCTTTATATTGCGACCACCAAACTTGGGCTTATCTAAGCAATTAGTACAAACACCACAGTCCTCAGG
CACCTGGCAGCCGGGACACTGCCCACACCGCCTCGATCGACGTCCTTTCTTTACTGGAGGTTCCTGGGGT
GCCTTGTTTCTAGTGACAGGTTTAATTGGTTTGATGGGTGGAGCAAGAGGTTCAGCATCTTCTGAGCCAG
CAATTGATGACTTGTCATCATTCCCCATGGAAGACAAAATCTTTTCTCGTTCTTCCCATGGTAAGGCACT
CAGGGTGGGCATGTCATCAGGAAACACAGCTCGTTTTCGGCCAAGGGCAACAGCTGCTCTTCTGCAGACA
TGTTTAATCCGGGGTCCTCGCACAGAGGTCTCTGATGAGTCACTTTCTTGACCCTGTGCTTTGGGCTGGT
CGGTTTGTTTAAGACTCTTACTCTTCTCAATCTTGCAGAGCTGAGCTTTGGCCTTTTTTAGGAGGCTGGC
AACCCTCTTGTCAGTCATTGGAAGCTTGTCTGCCTGAGCCAACATGGAGCCTATGGAGGAAGTGGAATGT
TTAACAGTGCTAGATGAAGGAGTGGAAAGGCAGAGGGTTTTCTCCTTCTCCAGGGATGGGGCAGTTGGGC
CGAGGTCCAAGTTGGTTTTTTCCAGATTTCCTCTCCCTTTCTTTATAAGTATTTTGGTTTTGACAGCTGT
TGTATCCCCAAGAGTCACAGAAGTAATATCAGTCCCAGAATCATGTGATGAAGACTTCTTCCGCCCTGTT
GCTTTTTTGGCAGAAGATGAAGTGGCAACATCTTCACCAACAACCTTCTCTTTGGAAACCCTACCCACAG
GATACAAAGCAGAACTACTCTGAATTTCTGATCCCTTTTTCCTTTTCTCTTTCCTTGACTCCCGCTTATT
CTCCTTTTCTCTCTCCCGGTCTCTCTCTCTACTCTTGTCCTTCTCCACGCTCTTGTCAGCATCTCGATCT
TTGGACAGCTCCTCGGGGGCCTTGTCTTTATTTCTCCCTCTTTCAGTCTGAGAGCCTGGGGTAAACCAAG
GGAAGAGAGGAGTAGGACTACTTGATGAAAATGGCTCTGCCGGAGCACTAGTCTGCTTCCTTGGTCTCTG
ATTTTTCTCTGCAGATTCCCCAGACTGAGTCAGGGAATGAGAAGGAAAAGTAAAAGTTGGGTTTAAGGCA
CTAGTGGCAAGAGGACTAACAGAAATGCTTAACGAGGAAGAGACAGAAGACGGGGGGGTGAGAGGTGAGA
GCTCAGAACTACTAAGCCTTCCACTTCTTGTCCTCATGGAGTGAGAAGGAGATCTTGGTTCAGATCGAAT
AGGACTAAACACTTTTCTTTTCCTTTTTCTATTGGATACTCCTGAAGAAGATGTTCCAGCAGAAGTTCGA
TTACTAGGCAAGGTTACAGACTCAAATATTCTAGAGTGAGCCTCACTTGGAGTAAATCTTGGAGCTCTCA
GAAGAGGGCTCCTTTTGTGCATATCAAACCTTGTTCCAGAATGGAGTGGCGAAAACAATCGGGCTGAAGC
AGCGGTACCAGATGCAGAAAAACCAGATGCAAAGCCAACGTCCTCGGGAGTTAGTGGAGGGGGTCGGAAA
TTATCAAATATTGGTTTGCGAATAAGACCTTCTTTGGCATACTTTGCTGAGGAAAAGTATTGTGGCTCTG
ACCTAGAATGCTTTAAAGAAGTCCACCTAAATGTCGGTTCTCGCAAAATAGATTTTCGCTTCCCTTGCAT
AGGAGCAGTGGAAGCAGGCAAAAATGGTGATGCTAAGGGGATTGTTGGAGGCATAAGCCAAGGTGTGTGG
TCAGAGATACTGGAGGCTGGCTGCAGTGGTGGCGGTGGAGTCAGCAGAGGTGGAGGTGGAGACGAGGAGG
TCTGCTGCTGGGGGGCACTTTGTAGAGTTGATAATTTTTTCGTCGTTCTAGATCCAAAACTTCTCTCCGA
CACTGAATACCTTCTGCTTCTCCTATCATTACTCTCATTTTCTGGGGACTGGGAAATGGGCAGTGGAGGA
TGAACTTCAGGGGTATCGCTCCGCTCCTCAGGAAGTACCTGAATCTCCTCAGAAGCCTGAGAGTCTGTGG
AGGTATCAACACTGGGGCTACTAGATCGAGAGGAGTCTGAAGACATTTGAGAGGAGTGCTGAGAAGCTGC
ACTTGATTTTTCAGAAGATCCACAGGACGGGGCACTGAATCTACTATTCGGTGTAGACTCTAATCGGGCA
ATTTTAATTGGAGGGTCATAATCCTCATCCTCTATAAACCGCCGAGGGGTCTTAATGATCCGCGAGGAGA
TAGCACTGACAACAGGCATGATGAACTGTCGAATATTTTTGACCTGTGTCTTCACCTTTCTTCCCTGCAG
CTGAGCTGCTTCTTTTTCAATTTTCTTTTGAGCCCCCTTTTTTGCCCTCTGTAAGAGTTGCTTAGCAATG
GTTGCATCTGTCCTTTTTGAAGAAGGAATAATCCTAACTGGCTTAATCCTTCGAGGGCTTTGT
